>Addgene plasmid #81206 | pGinB-8X(GGS)-dCas9-FLAG-NLS_SpecR | depositor full sequence | sequence record 154469 | Full plasmid sequence
ATATGCCAAGTACGCCCCCTATTGACGTCAATGACGGTAAATGGCCCGCCTGGCATTATGCCCAGTACAT
GACCTTATGGGACTTTCCTACTTGGCAGTACATCTACGTATTAGTCATCGCTATTACCATGGTGATGCGG
TTTTGGCAGTACATCAATGGGCGTGGATAGCGGTTTGACTCACGGGGATTTCCAAGTCTCCACCCCATTG
ACGTCAATGGGAGTTTGTTTTGGCACCAAAATCAACGGGACTTTCCAAAATGTCGTAACAACTCCGCCCC
ATTGACGCAAATGGGCGGTAGGCGTGTACGGTGGGAGGTCTATATAAGCAGAGCTGGTTTAGTGAACCGT
CAGATCCGCTAGAGATCCGCGGCCGCTAATACGACTCACTATAGGGAGAGCCGCCACCATGCTCATTGGC
TACGTGCGCGTCTCAACTAACGACCAGAATACCGATCTTCAGAGGAACGCACTGGTTTGTGCAGGCTGCG
AACAGATTTTCGAGGACAAACTCAGCGGGACACGGACGGACAGACCTGGCCTCAAGCGAGCACTCAAGAG
GCTGCAGAAAGGAGACACTCTGGTGGTCTGGAAATTGGACCGCCTGGGTCGAAGCATGAAGCATCTCATT
TCTCTGGTTGGCGAACTGCGAGAAAGGGGGATCAACTTTCGAAGTCTGACGGATTCCATAGATACAAGCA
GCCCCATGGGCCGGTTCTTCTTCTACGTGATGGGTGCACTGGCTGAAATGGAAAGAGAACTCATTATAGA
GCGAACCATGGCAGGGCTTGCGGCTGCCAGGAATAAAGGCAGGCGGTTTGGAAGACCACCAAAGGGTGGA
TCCGGAGGGTCCGGAGGTAGTGGCGGCAGCGGTGGTTCAGGTGGCAGCGGAGGGTCAGGAGGCTCTGATA
AAAAGTATTCTATTGGTTTAGCTATCGGCACTAATTCCGTTGGATGGGCTGTCATAACCGATGAATACAA
AGTACCTTCAAAGAAATTTAAGGTGTTGGGGAACACAGACCGTCATTCGATTAAAAAGAATCTTATCGGT
GCCCTCCTATTCGATAGTGGCGAAACGGCAGAGGCGACTCGCCTGAAACGAACCGCTCGGAGAAGGTATA
CACGTCGCAAGAACCGAATATGTTACTTACAAGAAATTTTTAGCAATGAGATGGCCAAAGTTGACGATTC
TTTCTTTCACCGTTTGGAAGAGTCCTTCCTTGTCGAAGAGGACAAGAAACATGAACGGCACCCCATCTTT
GGAAACATAGTAGATGAGGTGGCATATCATGAAAAGTACCCAACGATTTATCACCTCAGAAAAAAGCTAG
TTGACTCAACTGATAAAGCGGACCTGAGGTTAATCTACTTGGCTCTTGCCCATATGATAAAGTTCCGTGG
GCACTTTCTCATTGAGGGTGATCTAAATCCGGACAACTCGGATGTCGACAAACTGTTCATCCAGTTAGTA
CAAACCTATAATCAGTTGTTTGAAGAGAACCCTATAAATGCAAGTGGCGTGGATGCGAAGGCTATTCTTA
GCGCCCGCCTCTCTAAATCCCGACGGCTAGAAAACCTGATCGCACAATTACCCGGAGAGAAGAAAAATGG
GTTGTTCGGTAACCTTATAGCGCTCTCACTAGGCCTGACACCAAATTTTAAGTCGAACTTCGACTTAGCT
GAAGATGCCAAATTGCAGCTTAGTAAGGACACGTACGATGACGATCTCGACAATCTACTGGCACAAATTG
GAGATCAGTATGCGGACTTATTTTTGGCTGCCAAAAACCTTAGCGATGCAATCCTCCTATCTGACATACT
GAGAGTTAATACTGAGATTACCAAGGCGCCGTTATCCGCTTCAATGATCAAAAGGTACGATGAACATCAC
CAAGACTTGACACTTCTCAAGGCCCTAGTCCGTCAGCAACTGCCTGAGAAATATAAGGAAATATTCTTTG
ATCAGTCGAAAAACGGGTACGCAGGTTATATTGACGGCGGAGCGAGTCAAGAGGAATTCTACAAGTTTAT
CAAACCCATATTAGAGAAGATGGATGGGACGGAAGAGTTGCTTGTAAAACTCAATCGCGAAGATCTACTG
CGAAAGCAGCGGACTTTCGACAACGGTAGCATTCCACATCAAATCCACTTAGGCGAATTGCATGCTATAC
TTAGAAGGCAGGAGGATTTTTATCCGTTCCTCAAAGACAATCGTGAAAAGATTGAGAAAATCCTAACCTT
TCGCATACCTTACTATGTGGGACCCCTGGCCCGAGGGAACTCTCGGTTCGCATGGATGACAAGAAAGTCC
GAAGAAACGATTACTCCATGGAATTTTGAGGAAGTTGTCGATAAAGGTGCGTCAGCTCAATCGTTCATCG
AGAGGATGACCAACTTTGACAAGAATTTACCGAACGAAAAAGTATTGCCTAAGCACAGTTTACTTTACGA
GTATTTCACAGTGTACAATGAACTCACGAAAGTTAAGTATGTCACTGAGGGCATGCGTAAACCCGCCTTT
CTAAGCGGAGAACAGAAGAAAGCAATAGTAGATCTGTTATTCAAGACCAACCGCAAAGTGACAGTTAAGC
AATTGAAAGAGGACTACTTTAAGAAAATTGAATGCTTCGATTCTGTCGAGATCTCCGGGGTAGAAGATCG
ATTTAATGCGTCACTTGGTACGTATCATGACCTCCTAAAGATAATTAAAGATAAGGACTTCCTGGATAAC
GAAGAGAATGAAGATATCTTAGAAGATATAGTGTTGACTCTTACCCTCTTTGAAGATCGGGAAATGATTG
AGGAAAGACTAAAAACATACGCTCACCTGTTCGACGATAAGGTTATGAAACAGTTAAAGAGGCGTCGCTA
TACGGGCTGGGGACGATTGTCGCGGAAACTTATCAACGGGATAAGAGACAAGCAAAGTGGTAAAACTATT
CTCGATTTTCTAAAGAGCGACGGCTTCGCCAATAGGAACTTTATGCAGCTGATCCATGATGACTCTTTAA
CCTTCAAAGAGGATATACAAAAGGCACAGGTTTCCGGACAAGGGGACTCATTGCACGAACATATTGCGAA
TCTTGCTGGTTCGCCAGCCATCAAAAAGGGCATACTCCAGACAGTCAAAGTAGTGGATGAGCTAGTTAAG
GTCATGGGACGTCACAAACCGGAAAACATTGTAATCGAGATGGCACGCGAAAATCAAACGACTCAGAAGG
GGCAAAAAAACAGTCGAGAGCGGATGAAGAGAATAGAAGAGGGTATTAAAGAACTGGGCAGCCAGATCTT
AAAGGAGCATCCTGTGGAAAATACCCAATTGCAGAACGAGAAACTTTACCTCTATTACCTACAAAATGGA
AGGGACATGTATGTTGATCAGGAACTGGACATAAACCGTTTATCTGATTACGACGTCGATGCCATTGTAC
CCCAATCCTTTTTGAAGGACGATTCAATCGACAATAAAGTGCTTACACGCTCGGATAAGAACCGAGGGAA
AAGTGACAATGTTCCAAGCGAGGAAGTCGTAAAGAAAATGAAGAACTATTGGCGGCAGCTCCTAAATGCG
AAACTGATAACGCAAAGAAAGTTCGATAACTTAACTAAAGCTGAGAGGGGTGGCTTGTCTGAACTTGACA
AGGCCGGATTTATTAAACGTCAGCTCGTGGAAACCCGCCAAATCACAAAGCATGTTGCACAGATACTAGA
TTCCCGAATGAATACGAAATACGACGAGAACGATAAGCTGATTCGGGAAGTCAAAGTAATCACTTTAAAG
TCAAAATTGGTGTCGGACTTCAGAAAGGATTTTCAATTCTATAAAGTTAGGGAGATAAATAACTACCACC
ATGCGCACGACGCTTATCTTAATGCCGTCGTAGGGACCGCACTCATTAAGAAATACCCGAAGCTAGAAAG
TGAGTTTGTGTATGGTGATTACAAAGTTTATGACGTCCGTAAGATGATCGCGAAAAGCGAACAGGAGATA
GGCAAGGCTACAGCCAAATACTTCTTTTATTCTAACATTATGAATTTCTTTAAGACGGAAATCACTCTGG
CAAACGGAGAGATACGCAAACGACCTTTAATTGAAACCAATGGGGAGACAGGTGAAATCGTATGGGATAA
GGGCCGGGACTTCGCGACGGTGAGAAAAGTTTTGTCCATGCCCCAAGTCAACATAGTAAAGAAAACTGAG
GTGCAGACCGGAGGGTTTTCAAAGGAATCGATTCTTCCAAAAAGGAATAGTGATAAGCTCATCGCTCGTA
AAAAGGACTGGGACCCGAAAAAGTACGGTGGCTTCGATAGCCCTACAGTTGCCTATTCTGTCCTAGTAGT
GGCAAAAGTTGAGAAGGGAAAATCCAAGAAACTGAAGTCAGTCAAAGAATTATTGGGGATAACGATTATG
GAGCGCTCGTCTTTTGAAAAGAACCCCATCGACTTCCTTGAGGCGAAAGGTTACAAGGAAGTAAAAAAGG
ATCTCATAATTAAACTACCAAAGTATAGTCTGTTTGAGTTAGAAAATGGCCGAAAACGGATGTTGGCTAG
CGCCGGAGAGCTTCAAAAGGGGAACGAACTCGCACTACCGTCTAAATACGTGAATTTCCTGTATTTAGCG
TCCCATTACGAGAAGTTGAAAGGTTCACCTGAAGATAACGAACAGAAGCAACTTTTTGTTGAGCAGCACA
AACATTATCTCGACGAAATCATAGAGCAAATTTCGGAATTCAGTAAGAGAGTCATCCTAGCTGATGCCAA
TCTGGACAAAGTATTAAGCGCATACAACAAGCACAGGGATAAACCCATACGTGAGCAGGCGGAAAATATT
ATCCATTTGTTTACTCTTACCAACCTCGGCGCTCCAGCCGCATTCAAGTATTTTGACACAACGATAGATC
GCAAACGATACACTTCTACCAAGGAGGTGCTAGACGCGACACTGATTCACCAATCCATCACGGGATTATA
TGAAACTCGGATAGATTTGTCACAGCTTGGGGGTGACGGTGGCTCCGATTATAAGGATGATGACGACAAG
GGAGGTTCCCCAAAGAAGAAAAGGAAGGTCTGAACCGGTCATCATCACCATCACCATTGAGTTTAAACCC
GCTGATCAGCCTCGACTGTGCCTTCTAGTTGCCAGCCATCTGTTGTTTGCCCCTCCCCCGTGCCTTCCTT
GACCCTGGAAGGTGCCACTCCCACTGTCCTTTCCTAATAAAATGAGGAAATTGCATCGCATTGTCTGAGT
AGGTGTCATTCTATTCTGGGGGGTGGGGTGGGGCAGGACAGCAAGGGGGAGGATTGGGAAGACAATAGCA
GGCATGCTGGGGATGCGGTGGGCTCTATGGCTTCTGAGGCGGAAAGAACCAGCTGGGGCTCGATACCGTC
GACCTCTAGCTAGAGCTTGGCGTAATCATGGTCATAGCTGTTTCCTGTGTGAAATTGTTATCCGCTCACA
ATTCCACACAACATACGAGCCGGAAGCATAAAGTGTAAAGCCTAGGGTGCCTAATGAGTGAGCTAACTCA
CATTAATTGCGTTGCGCTCACTGCCCGCTTTCCAGTCGGGAAACCTGTCGTGCCAGCTGCATTAATGAAT
CGGCCAACGCGCGGGGAGAGGCGGTTTGCGTATTGGGCGCTCTTCCGCTTCCTCGCTCACTGACTCGCTG
CGCTCGGTCGTTCGGCTGCGGCGAGCGGTATCAGCTCACTCAAAGGCGGTAATACGGTTATCCACAGAAT
CAGGGGATAACGCAGGAAAGAACATGTGAGCAAAAGGCCAGCAAAAGGCCAGGAACCGTAAAAAGGCCGC
GTTGCTGGCGTTTTTCCATAGGCTCCGCCCCCCTGACGAGCATCACAAAAATCGACGCTCAAGTCAGAGG
TGGCGAAACCCGACAGGACTATAAAGATACCAGGCGTTTCCCCCTGGAAGCTCCCTCGTGCGCTCTCCTG
TTCCGACCCTGCCGCTTACCGGATACCTGTCCGCCTTTCTCCCTTCGGGAAGCGTGGCGCTTTCTCAATG
CTCACGCTGTAGGTATCTCAGTTCGGTGTAGGTCGTTCGCTCCAAGCTGGGCTGTGTGCACGAACCCCCC
GTTCAGCCCGACCGCTGCGCCTTATCCGGTAACTATCGTCTTGAGTCCAACCCGGTAAGACACGACTTAT
CGCCACTGGCAGCAGCCACTGGTAACAGGATTAGCAGAGCGAGGTATGTAGGCGGTGCTACAGAGTTCTT
GAAGTGGTGGCCTAACTACGGCTACACTAGAAGGACAGTATTTGGTATCTGCGCTCTGCTGAAGCCAGTT
ACCTTCGGAAAAAGAGTTGGTAGCTCTTGATCCGGCAAACAAACCACCGCTGGTAGCGGTGGTTTTTTTG
TTTGCAAGCAGCAGATTACGCGCAGAAAAAAAGGATCTCAAGAAGATCCTTTGATCTTTTCTACGGGGTC
TGACGCTCAGTGGAACGAAAACTCACGTTAAGGGATTTTGGTCATGAGATTATCAAAAAGGATCTTCACC
TAGATCCTTTTAAATTAAAAATGAAGTTTTAAATCAATCTAAAGTATATATGAGTAAACTTGGTCTGACA
GTTATTTGCCGACTACCTTGGTGATCTCGCCTTTCACGTAGTGGACAAATTCTTCCAACTGATCTGCGCG
CGAGGCCAAGCGATCTTCTTCTTGTCCAAGATAAGCCTGTCTAGCTTCAAGTATGACGGGCTGATACTGG
GCCGGCAGGCGCTCCATTGCCCAGTCGGCAGCGACATCCTTCGGCGCGATTTTGCCGGTTACTGCGCTGT
ACCAAATGCGGGACAACGTAAGCACTACATTTCGCTCATCGCCAGCCCAGTCGGGCGGCGAGTTCCATAG
CGTTAAGGTTTCATTTAGCGCCTCAAATAGATCCTGTTCAGGAACCGGATCAAAGAGTTCCTCCGCCGCT
GGACCTACCAAGGCAACGCTATGTTCTCTTGCTTTTGTCAGCAAGATAGCCAGATCAATGTCGATCGTGG
CTGGCTCGAAGATACCTGCAAGAATGTCATTGCGCTGCCATTCTCCAAATTGCAGTTCGCGCTTAGCTGG
ATAACGCCACGGAATGATGTCGTCGTGCACAACAATGGTGACTTCTACAGCGCGGAGAATCTCGCTCTCT
CCAGGGGAAGCCGAAGTTTCCAAAAGGTCGTTGATCAAAGCTCGCCGCGTTGTTTCATCAAGCCTTACGG
TCACCGTAACCAGCAAATCAATATCACTGTGTGGCTTCAGGCCGCCATCCACTGCGGAGCCGTACAAATG
TACGGCCAGCAACGTCGGTTCGAGATGGCGCTCGATGACGCCAACTACCTCTGATAGTTGAGTCGATACT
TCGGCGATCACCGCTTCCCTCATACTCTTCCTTTTTCAATATTATTGAAGCATTTATCAGGGTTATTGTC
TCATGAGCGGATACATATTTGAATGTATTTAGAAAAATAAACAAATAGGGGTTCCGCGCACATTTCCCCG
AAAAGTGCCACCTGACGTCGACGGATCGGGAGATCGATCTCCCGATCCCCTAGGGTCGACTCTCAGTACA
ATCTGCTCTGATGCCGCATAGTTAAGCCAGTATCTGCTCCCTGCTTGTGTGTTGGAGGTCGCTGAGTAGT
GCGCGAGCAAAATTTAAGCTACAACAAGGCAAGGCTTGACCGACAATTGCATGAAGAATCTGCTTAGGGT
TAGGCGTTTTGCGCTGCTTCGCGATGTACGGGCCAGATATACGCGTTGACATTGATTATTGACTAGTTAT
TAATAGTAATCAATTACGGGGTCATTAGTTCATAGCCCATATATGGAGTTCCGCGTTACATAACTTACGG
TAAATGGCCCGCCTGGCTGACCGCCCAACGACCCCCGCCCATTGACGTCAATAATGACGTATGTTCCCAT
AGTAACGCCAATAGGGACTTTCCATTGACGTCAATGGGTGGACTATTTACGGTAAACTGCCCACTTGGCA
GTACATCAAGTGTATC
Features (pLannotate 1.2.2; 16 found; start..end, strand, type, name):
    132..335     +  promoter       CMV promoter: human cytomegalovirus (CMV) immediate early promoter
    377..395     +  promoter       T7 promoter: promoter for bacteriophage T7 RNA polymerase
    409..834     +  CDS            gin (fragment): GIN_BPMU - Experimental evidence at protein level: Swiss-Prot protein existence level 1. Performs inversion of a viral 3 kp segment (G-segment) that encodes two alternate pairs of tail fiber proteins thereby modifying the host specificity of the virus. Binds as a dimer to the viral gix sites which are 34-bp palindromic sequences that flank the invertible G-segment. Catalyzes site-specific recombination in the presence of the host factor Fis. Gin dimers bound to each of the gix sites and host factor Fis bound to the enhancer come together to form the synaptic complex. Each Gin monomer introduce
    907..5007    +  CDS            Cas9 VQR: Streptococcus pyogenes Cas9 endonuclease with the D1135V/R1335Q/T1337R mutations has an altered recognition specificity for the protospacer adjacent motif (PAM) (Kleinstiver et al., 2015)
   5126..5350    +  polyA_signal   bGH poly(A) signal: bovine growth hormone polyadenylation signal
   5354..5375    +  promoter       SV40 promoter (fragment): SV40 enhancer and early promoter
   5380..5396    +  misc_feature   MCS (fragment): pBluescript multiple cloning site
   5445..5461    -  protein_bind   lac operator: The lac repressor binds to the lac operator to inhibit transcription in E. coli. This inhibition can be relieved by adding lactose or isopropyl-β-D-thiogalactopyranoside (IPTG). lac repressor encoded by lacI
   5469..5499    -  promoter       lac promoter: promoter for the E. coli lac operon
   5514..5535    -  protein_bind   CAP binding site: CAP binding activates transcription in the presence of cAMP. E. coli catabolite activator protein
   5548..5640    -  CDS            lacI (fragment): lac repressor; lacI; The lac repressor binds to the lac operator to inhibit transcription in E. coli. This inhibition can be relieved by adding lactose or isopropyl-β-D-thiogalactopyranoside (IPTG).
   5823..6411    -  rep_origin     ori: high-copy-number ColE1/pMB1/pBR322/pUC origin of replication
   6582..7373    -  CDS            SmR: aminoglycoside adenylyltransferase (Murphy, 1985); aadA; confers resistance to spectinomycin and streptomycin
   7374..7478    -  promoter       AmpR promoter: bla
   7549..7593    -  misc_feature   bom (fragment): basis of mobility region from pBR322
   7748..131     +  enhancer       CMV enhancer (across the origin): human cytomegalovirus immediate early enhancer
