[The description below was written by a language model from this plasmid's Addgene catalogue record and pLannotate feature annotations shown in this document.]
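Description:
pGinB-8X(GGS)-dCas9-FLAG-NLS_SpecR is a roughly 8 kb mammalian expression plasmid on a pCMV backbone that encodes a programmable "recombinase–Cas9" fusion protein. It replicates in E. coli from a high-copy ColE1/pUC-type origin. Selection is with spectinomycin: the backbone was modified to carry an aadA (SmR) aminoglycoside adenylyltransferase gene, which the annotation places directly downstream of the AmpR (bla) promoter. Short remnants of lac regulatory elements, a pBluescript polylinker, an SV40 promoter fragment and a bom fragment are also annotated, and appear to be backbone leftovers rather than functional parts of the design.

The payload is driven by the human CMV immediate-early enhancer and promoter, with a T7 promoter just upstream of the coding region, and is terminated by the bovine growth hormone polyadenylation signal. The open reading frame begins with a fragment of the phage Mu Gin invertase, corresponding to the GinB catalytic domain, a variant the depositor notes was derived from earlier zinc-finger recombinase work. It continues through a flexible linker of eight GGS repeats into catalytically inactive Streptococcus pyogenes Cas9, and ends with a C-terminal FLAG epitope and nuclear localization signal. The linker, FLAG tag and NLS are described in the catalogue entry but are not individually annotated. The automated annotation labels the Cas9 region as the VQR PAM variant, which the depositor's description does not mention, so this is probably a nearest-match label.

In this design, guide RNA-directed dCas9 replaces the native DNA-binding domain of the serine recombinase, bringing Gin catalytic domains to chosen sequences to perform site-specific recombination in mammalian cells. No guide RNA cassette is annotated on this plasmid.
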