Addgene plasmid #81206: pGinB-8X(GGS)-dCas9-FLAG-NLS_SpecR
Purpose: CMV promoter driving expression of GinB catalytic domain fused with linker to dCas9 in the order shown. Has a FLAG and NLS tag on the c-terminus. Spec resistance
Depositing lab: David Liu. Depositing organization: Harvard University. Publication: A programmable Cas9-serine recombinase fusion protein that operates on DNA sequences in mammalian cells. Chaikind B, Bessen JL, Thompson DB, Hu JH, Liu DR. Nucleic Acids Res. 2016 Aug 11. pii: gkw707. 10.1093/nar/gkw707 PubMed 27515511.
Backbone
  Vector backbone: pCMV
  Total vector size (bp): 8000
  Modifications to backbone: Spec resistance
  Vector type: Mammalian Expression
Growth in bacteria
  Bacterial resistance: Spectinomycin, 50 μg/mL
  Growth temperature: 37°C
  Growth strain: DH5alpha
  Copy number: High Copy
Gene/Insert
  Gene/Insert name: pGinB-8X(GGS)-dCas9-FLAG-NLS
  Species: Synthetic
  Promoter: CMV
  Cloning method: Unknown
  Sequencing primers: 5′ CGCAAATGGGCGGTAGGCGTG
Terms and licenses: Academic/Nonprofit Terms; Industry Terms: Not Available to Industry
Depositor comments: GinB derived from Barbas and coworkers: T. Gaj, A. C. Mercer, S. J. Sirk, H. L. Smith, C. F. Barbas, A comprehensive approach to zinc-finger recombinase customization enables genomic targeting in human cells. Nucleic acids research 41, 3937-3946 (2013).
How to cite: pGinB-8X(GGS)-dCas9-FLAG-NLS_SpecR was a gift from David Liu (Addgene plasmid # 81206 ; http://n2t.net/addgene:81206 ; RRID:Addgene_81206)
