>Addgene plasmid #81206 | pGinB-8X(GGS)-dCas9-FLAG-NLS_SpecR | addgene partial sequence | sequence record 163965 | CMV-F 5'-CGCAAATGGGCGGTAGGCGTG-3'
AGAGCTGGTTTAGTGAACCGTCAGATCCGCTAGAGATCCGCGGCCGCTAATACGACTCACTATAGGGAGA
GCCGCCACCATGCTCATTGGCTACGTGCGCGTCTCAACTAACGACCAGAATACCGATCTTCAGAGGAACG
CACTGGTTTGTGCAGGCTGCGAACAGATTTTCGAGGACAAACTCAGCGGGACACGGACGGACAGACCTGG
CCTCAAGCGAGCACTCAAGAGGCTGCAGAAAGGAGACACTCTGGTGGTCTGGAAATTGGACCGCCTGGGT
CGAAGCATGAAGCATCTCATTTCTCTGGTTGGCGAACTGCGAGAAAGGGGGATCAACTTTCGAAGTCTGA
CGGATTCCATAGATACAAGCAGCCCCATGGGCCGGTTCTTCTTCTACGTGATGGGTGCACTGGCTGAAAT
GGAAAGAGAACTCATTATAGAGCGAACCATGGCAGGGCTTGCGGCTGCCAGGAATAAAGGCAGGCGGTTT
GGAAGACCACCAAAGGGTGGATCCGGAGGGTCCGGAGGTAGTGGCGGCAGCGGTGGTTCAGGTGGCAGCG
GAGGGTCAGGAGGCTCTGATAAAAAGTATTCTATTGGTTTAGCTATCGGCACTAATTCCGTTGGATGGGC
TGTCATAACCGATGAATACAAAGTACCTTCAAAGAAATTTAAGGTGTTGGGGAACACAGACCGTCATTCG
ATTAAAAAGAATCTTATCGGTGCCCTCCTATTCGATAGTGGCGAAACGGCAGAGGCGACTCGCCTGAAAC
GAACCGCTCGGAGAAGGTATACACGTCGCAAGAACCGAATATGTTACTTACAAGAAATTTTTAGCAATGA
GATGGCCAAAGTTGACGAT
