>Addgene plasmid #81206 | pGinB-8X(GGS)-dCas9-FLAG-NLS_SpecR | addgene partial sequence | sequence record 163966 | BGH-rev 5'-TAGAAGGCACAGTCGAGG-3'
GTGATGGTGATGATGACCGGTTCAGACCTTCCTTTTCTTCTTTGGGGAACCTCCCTTGTCGTCATCATCC
TTATAATCGGAGCCACCGTCACCCCCAAGCTGTGACAAATCTATCCGAGTTTCATATAATCCCGTGATGG
ATTGGTGAATCAGTGTCGCGTCTAGCACCTCCTTGGTAGAAGTGTATCGTTTGCGATCTATCGTTGTGTC
AAAATACTTGAATGCGGCTGGAGCGCCGAGGTTGGTAAGAGTAAACAAATGGATAATATTTTCCGCCTGC
TCACGTATGGGTTTATCCCTGTGCTTGTTGTATGCGCTTAATACTTTGTCCAGATTGGCATCAGCTAGGA
TGACTCTCTTACTGAATTCCGAAATTTGCTCTATGATTTCGTCGAGATAATGTTTGTGCTGCTCAACAAA
AAGTTGCTTCTGTTCGTTATCTTCAGGTGAACCTTTCAACTTCTCGTAATGGGACGCTAAATACAGGAAA
TTCACGTATTTAGACGGTAGTGCGAGTTCGTTCCCCTTTTGAAGCTCTCCGGCGCTAGCCAACATCCGTT
TTCGGCCATTTTCTAACTCAAACAGACTATACTTTGGTAGTTTAATTATGAGATCCTTTTTTACTTCCTT
GTAACCTTTCGCCTCAAGGAAGTCGATGGGGTTCTTTTCAAAAGACGAGCGCTCCATAATCGTTATCCCC
AATAATTCTTTGACTGACTTCAGTTTCTTGGATTTTCCCTTCTCAACTTTTGC
